>Addgene plasmid #71114 | pDEST-FRT/T0-Flag-PALB2 | depositor full sequence | sequence record 163147 | pDEST-FRT/T0-Flag-PALB2 sequence 8796 bps
GACGGATCGGGAGATCTCCCGATCCCCTATGGTGCACTCTCAGTACAATCTGCTCTGATGCCGCATAGTT
AAGCCAGTATCTGCTCCCTGCTTGTGTGTTGGAGGTCGCTGAGTAGTGCGCGAGCAAAATTTAAGCTACA
ACAAGGCAAGGCTTGACCGACAATTGCATGAAGAATCTGCTTAGGGTTAGGCGTTTTGCGCTGCTTCGCG
ATGTACGGGCCAGATATACGCGTTGACATTGATTATTGACTAGTTATTAATAGTAATCAATTACGGGGTC
ATTAGTTCATAGCCCATATATGGAGTTCCGCGTTACATAACTTACGGTAAATGGCCCGCCTGGCTGACCG
CCCAACGACCCCCGCCCATTGACGTCAATAATGACGTATGTTCCCATAGTAACGCCAATAGGGACTTTCC
ATTGACGTCAATGGGTGGAGTATTTACGGTAAACTGCCCACTTGGCAGTACATCAAGTGTATCATATGCC
AAGTACGCCCCCTATTGACGTCAATGACGGTAAATGGCCCGCCTGGCATTATGCCCAGTACATGACCTTA
TGGGACTTTCCTACTTGGCAGTACATCTACGTATTAGTCATCGCTATTACCATGGTGATGCGGTTTTGGC
AGTACATCAATGGGCGTGGATAGCGGTTTGACTCACGGGGATTTCCAAGTCTCCACCCCATTGACGTCAA
TGGGAGTTTGTTTTGGCACCAAAATCAACGGGACTTTCCAAAATGTCGTAACAACTCCGCCCCATTGACG
CAAATGGGCGGTAGGCGTGTACGGTGGGAGGTCTATATAAGCAGAGCTCTCCCTATCAGTGATAGAGATC
TCCCTATCAGTGATAGAGATCGTCGACGAGCTCGTTTAGTGAACCGTCAGATCGCCTGGAGACGCCATCC
ACGCTGTTTTGACCTCCATAGAAGACACCGGGACCGATCCAGCCTCCGGACTCTAGCGTTTAAACTTAAG
CTTCCACCATGGACTACAAAGACCATGACGGTGATACATATGATCATGACATCGATTACAAGGATGACGA
TGACAAGACAAGTTTGTACAAAAAAGCAGGCTCCACC
[3558 nt withheld, positions 1088-4645]
TAAACCCGCTTTCTTGTACAAAGTGGTTTCAGCTTTCTTGTACAAAGTGGTGTGACTCGAGCTGACTCGA
GTCTAGAGGGCCCGTTTAAACCCGCTGATCAGCCTCGACTGTGCCTTCTAGTTGCCAGCCATCTGTTGTT
TGCCCCTCCCCCGTGCCTTCCTTGACCCTGGAAGGTGCCACTCCCACTGTCCTTTCCTAATAAAATGAGG
AAATTGCATCGCATTGTCTGAGTAGGTGTCATTCTATTCTGGGGGGTGGGGTGGGGCAGGACAGCAAGGG
GGAGGATTGGGAAGACAATAGCAGGCATGCTGGGGATGCGGTGGGCTCTATGGCTTCTGAGGCGGAAAGA
ACCAGCTGGGGCTCTAGGGGGTATCCCC
[124 nt withheld, positions 5024-5147]
C
[91 nt withheld, positions 5149-5239]
AGGGTGATGGTTCACGTACCTAGAAGTTCCTATTCCGAAGTTCCTATTCTCTAGAAAGTATAGGAACTTC
CTTGGCCAAAAAGCCTGAACTCACCGCGACGTCTGTCGAGAAGTTTCTGATCGAAAAGTTCGACAGCGTC
TCCGACCTGATGCAGCTCTCGGAGGGCGAAGAATCTCGTGCTTTCAGCTTCGATGTAGGAGGGCGTGGAT
ATGTCCTGCGGGTAAATAGCTGCGCCGATGGTTTCTACAAAGATCGTTATGTTTATCGGCACTTTGCATC
GGCCGCGCTCCCGATTCCGGAAGTGCTTGACATTGGGGATTTCAGCGAGAGCCTGACCTATTGCATCTCC
CGCCGTGCACAGGGTGTCACGTTGCAAGACCTGCCTGAAACCGAACTGCCCGCTGTTCTGCAGCCGGTCG
CGGAGGCCATGGATGCGATCGCTGCGGCCGATCTTAGCCAGACGAGCGGGTTCGGCCCATTCGGACCGCA
AGGAATCGGTCAATACACTACATGGCGTGATTTCATATGCGCGATTGCTGATCCCCATGTGTATCACTGG
CAAACTGTGATGGACGACACCGTCAGTGCGTCCGTCGCGCAGGCTCTCGATGAGCTGATGCTTTGGGCCG
AGGACTGCCCCGAAGTCCGGCACCTCGTGCACGCGGATTTCGGCTCCAACAATGTCCTGACGGACAATGG
CCGCATAACAGCGGTCATTGACTGGAGCGAGGCGATGTTCGGGGATTCCCAATACGAGGTCGCCAACATC
TTCTTCTGGAGGCCGTGGTTGGCTTGTATGGAGCAGCAGACGCGCTACTTCGAGCGGAGGCATCCGGAGC
TTGCAGGATCGCCGCGGCTCCGGGCGTATATGCTCCGCATTGGTCTTGACCAACTCTATCAGAGCTTGGT
TGACGGCAATTTCGATGATGCAGCTTGGGCGCAGGGTCGATGCGACGCAATCGTCCGATCCGGAGCCGGG
ACTGTCGGGCGTACACAAATCGCCCGCAGAAGCGCGGCCGTCTGGACCGATGGCTGTGTAGAAGTACTCG
CCGATAGTGGAAACCGACGCCCCAGCACTCGTCCGAGGGCAAAGGAATAGCACGTACTACGAGATTTCGA
TTCCACCGCCGCCTTCTATGAAAGGTTGGGCTTCGGAATCGTTTTCCGGGACGCCGGCTGGATGATCCTC
CAGCGCGGGGATCTCATGCTGGAGTTCTTCGCCCACCCCAACTTGTTTATTGCAGCTTATAATGGTTACA
AATAAAGCAATAGCATCACAAATTTCACAAATAAAGCATTTTTTTCACTGCATTCTAGTTGTGGTTTGTC
CAAACTCATCAATGTATCTTATCATGTCTGTATACCGTCGACCTCTAGCTAGAGCTTGGCGTAATCATGG
TCATAGCTGTTTCCTGTGTGAAATTGTTATCCGCTCACAATTCCACACAACATACGAGCCGGAAGCATAA
AGTGTAAAGCCTGGGGTGCCTAATGAGTGAGCTAACTCACATTAATTGCGTTGCGCTCACTGCCCGCTTT
CCAGTCGGGAAACCTGTCGTGCCAGCTGCATTAATGAATCGGCCAACGCGCGGGGAGAGGCGGTTTGCGT
ATTGGGCGCTCTTCCGCTTCCTCGCTCACTGACTCGCTGCGCTCGGTCGTTCGGCTGCGGCGAGCGGTAT
CAGCTCACTCAAAGGCGGTAATACGGTTATCCACAGAATCAGGGGATAACGCAGGAAAGAACATGTGAGC
AAAAGGCCAGCAAAAGGCCAGGAACCGTAAAAAGGCCGCGTTGCTGGCGTTTTTCCATAGGCTCCGCCCC
CCTGACGAGCATCACAAAAATCGACGCTCAAGTCAGAGGTGGCGAAACCCGACAGGACTATAAAGATACC
AGGCGTTTCCCCCTGGAAGCTCCCTCGTGCGCTCTCCTGTTCCGACCCTGCCGCTTACCGGATACCTGTC
CGCCTTTCTCCCTTCGGGAAGCGTGGCGCTTTCTCATAGCTCACGCTGTAGGTATCTCAGTTCGGTGTAG
GTCGTTCGCTCCAAGCTGGGCTGTGTGCACGAACCCCCCGTTCAGCCCGACCGCTGCGCCTTATCCGGTA
ACTATCGTCTTGAGTCCAACCCGGTAAGACACGACTTATCGCCACTGGCAGCAGCCACTGGTAACAGGAT
TAGCAGAGCGAGGTATGTAGGCGGTGCTACAGAGTTCTTGAAGTGGTGGCCTAACTACGGCTACACTAGA
AGAACAGTATTTGGTATCTGCGCTCTGCTGAAGCCAGTTACCTTCGGAAAAAGAGTTGGTAGCTCTTGAT
CCGGCAAACAAACCACCGCTGGTAGCGGTGGTTTTTTTGTTTGCAAGCAGCAGATTACGCGCAGAAAAAA
AGGATCTCAAGAAGATCCTTTGATCTTTTCTACGGGGTCTGACGCTCAGTGGAACGAAAACTCACGTTAA
GGGATTTTGGTCATGAGATTATCAAAAAGGATCTTCACCTAGATCCTTTTAAATTAAAAATGAAGTTTTA
AATCAATCTAAAGTATATATGAGTAAACTTGGTCTGACAGTTACCAATGCTTAATCAGTGAGGCACCTAT
CTCAGCGATCTGTCTATTTCGTTCATCCATAGTTGCCTGACTCCCCGTCGTGTAGATAACTACGATACGG
GAGGGCTTACCATCTGGCCCCAGTGCTGCAATGATACCGCGAGACCCACGCTCACCGGCTCCAGATTTAT
CAGCAATAAACCAGCCAGCCGGAAGGGCCGAGCGCAGAAGTGGTCCTGCAACTTTATCCGCCTCCATCCA
GTCTATTAATTGTTGCCGGGAAGCTAGAGTAAGTAGTTCGCCAGTTAATAGTTTGCGCAACGTTGTTGCC
ATTGCTACAGGCATCGTGGTGTCACGCTCGTCGTTTGGTATGGCTTCATTCAGCTCCGGTTCCCAACGAT
CAAGGCGAGTTACATGATCCCCCATGTTGTGCAAAAAAGCGGTTAGCTCCTTCGGTCCTCCGATCGTTGT
CAGAAGTAAGTTGGCCGCAGTGTTATCACTCATGGTTATGGCAGCACTGCATAATTCTCTTACTGTCATG
CCATCCGTAAGATGCTTTTCTGTGACTGGTGAGTACTCAACCAAGTCATTCTGAGAATAGTGTATGCGGC
GACCGAGTTGCTCTTGCCCGGCGTCAATACGGGATAATACCGCGCCACATAGCAGAACTTTAAAAGTGCT
CATCATTGGAAAACGTTCTTCGGGGCGAAAACTCTCAAGGATCTTACCGCTGTTGAGATCCAGTTCGATG
TAACCCACTCGTGCACCCAACTGATCTTCAGCATCTTTTACTTTCACCAGCGTTTCTGGGTGAGCAAAAA
CAGGAAGGCAAAATGCCGCAAAAAAGGGAATAAGGGCGACACGGAAATGTTGAATACTCATACTCTTCCT
TTTTCAATATTATTGAAGCATTTATCAGGGTTATTGTCTCATGAGCGGATACATATTTGAATGTATTTAG
AAAAATAAACAAATAGGGGTTCCGCGCACATTTCCCCGAAAAGTGCCACCTGACGTC
Features (pLannotate 1.2.2; 25 found; start..end, strand, type, name):
     28..80      -  misc_feature   bom (fragment): basis of mobility region from pBR322
    235..614     +  enhancer       CMV enhancer: human cytomegalovirus immediate early enhancer
    615..818     +  promoter       CMV promoter: human cytomegalovirus (CMV) immediate early promoter
    820..839     +  promoter       PLtetO-1 promoter (fragment): modified phage lambda PL promoter with tet operator sites (Lutz and Bujard, 1997)
    841..860     +  promoter       PLtetO-1 promoter (fragment): modified phage lambda PL promoter with tet operator sites (Lutz and Bujard, 1997)
    868..901     +  promoter       TRE3GV promoter (fragment): 3rd-generation Tet-responsive promoter that can be activated by binding of Tet-On® 3G, optimized for retroviral and lentiviral vectors
   1034..1057    +  CDS            FLAG: FLAG® epitope tag, followed by an enterokinase cleavage site
   1058..1082    +  protein_bind   attB1: mutant version of attB; recombination site for the Gateway® BP reaction BP Clonase™
   1088..4645    +  CDS            PALB2 (sequence withheld): PALB2_HUMAN - Also known as FANCN. Experimental evidence at protein level: Swiss-Prot protein existence level 1. Plays a critical role in homologous recombination repair (HRR) through its ability to recruit BRCA2 and RAD51 to DNA breaks (PubMed:16793542, PubMed:19423707, PubMed:19369211, PubMed:22941656, PubMed:24141787, PubMed:28319063). Strongly stimulates the DNA strand- invasion activity of RAD51, stabilizes the nucleoprotein filament against a disruptive BRC3-BRC4 polypeptide and helps RAD51 to overcome the suppressive effect of replication protein A (RPA) (PubMed:20871615). Functionally
   4653..4671    -  protein_bind   attB2 (fragment): mutant version of attB; core recombination site for the Gateway® BP reaction BP Clonase™
   4675..4695    -  protein_bind   attB2: mutant version of attB; core recombination site for the Gateway® BP reaction BP Clonase™
   4754..4978    +  polyA_signal   bGH poly(A) signal: bovine growth hormone polyadenylation signal
   4982..5003    +  promoter       SV40 promoter (fragment): SV40 enhancer and early promoter
   5024..5257    +  rep_origin     f1 ori (fragment) (sequence partly withheld): f1 bacteriophage origin of replication; arrow indicates direction of (+) strand synthesis
   5262..5309    +  protein_bind   FRT: FLP-mediated recombination occurs in the 8-bp core sequence TCTAGAAA (Turan and Bode, 2011). FLP recombinase from the Saccharomyces cerevisiae 2μ plasmid
   5317..6339    +  CDS            HygR: aminoglycoside phosphotransferase from E. coli; aph(4)-Ia; confers resistance to hygromycin
   6349..6474    +  CDS            ble (fragment): BLE_KLEPN - Experimental evidence at protein level: Swiss-Prot protein existence level 1. Binding protein with a strong affinity to the bleomycin family of antibiotics. Binds to CL990; an antimitotic-antibiotic compound. From Klebsiella pneumoniae.
   6469..6590    +  polyA_signal   SV40 poly(A) signal: SV40 polyadenylation signal
   6663..6679    -  protein_bind   lac operator: The lac repressor binds to the lac operator to inhibit transcription in E. coli. This inhibition can be relieved by adding lactose or isopropyl-β-D-thiogalactopyranoside (IPTG). lac repressor encoded by lacI
   6687..6717    -  promoter       lac promoter: promoter for the E. coli lac operon
   6732..6753    -  protein_bind   CAP binding site: CAP binding activates transcription in the presence of cAMP. E. coli catabolite activator protein
   6766..6858    -  CDS            lacI (fragment): lac repressor; lacI; The lac repressor binds to the lac operator to inhibit transcription in E. coli. This inhibition can be relieved by adding lactose or isopropyl-β-D-thiogalactopyranoside (IPTG).
   7041..7629    -  rep_origin     ori: high-copy-number ColE1/pMB1/pBR322/pUC origin of replication
   7800..8660    -  CDS            AmpR: β-lactamase; bla; confers resistance to ampicillin, carbenicillin, and related antibiotics
   8661..8765    -  promoter       AmpR promoter: bla
