[The description below was written by a language model from this plasmid's Addgene catalogue record and pLannotate feature annotations shown in this document.]
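Description:
pDEST-FRT/T0-Flag-PALB2 is an 8.8 kb mammalian expression plasmid that produces human PALB2 (also known as FANCN) with an N-terminal FLAG epitope tag. It was built by Gateway cloning into a pDEST-Flag destination backbone. It is maintained in E. coli through a high-copy ColE1/pUC-type origin and selected with ampicillin via the β-lactamase gene and its own promoter. Small fragments of f1 ori, the lac regulatory region and other backbone remnants are also annotated but have no evident role in the design.

Expression is driven by the CMV enhancer and immediate early promoter, followed by short tet operator-like sequences. This matches the recorded CMV/TO promoter, which is repressed in cells expressing the Tet repressor and induced by tetracycline or doxycycline. In cells lacking the repressor it behaves as a constitutive CMV promoter. Downstream lie the FLAG tag, an attB1 recombination scar, the PALB2 open reading frame, attB2 sequences and the bovine growth hormone polyadenylation signal.

A separate segment contains an FRT site placed directly upstream of a hygromycin resistance coding sequence with an SV40 polyadenylation signal, and only a trace SV40 promoter fragment is annotated nearby. This arrangement is typical of FLP-mediated integration systems. There, recombination into a genomic FRT site in a suitable host line places the hygromycin gene behind a resident promoter, allowing selection of single-copy, isogenic stable integrants.

The construct is therefore suited to transient or stable, potentially inducible, expression of FLAG-PALB2. PALB2 recruits BRCA2 and RAD51 to DNA breaks, and the associated publication concerns suppression of homologous recombination in G1 cells.
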