Addgene plasmid #71114: pDEST-FRT/T0-Flag-PALB2
Purpose: mammalian expession of FLAG-PALB2
Depositing lab: Daniel Durocher. Depositing organization: Sinai Health System. Publication: A mechanism for the suppression of homologous recombination in G1 cells. Orthwein A, Noordermeer SM, Wilson MD, Landry S, Enchev RI, Sherker A, Munro M, Pinder J, Salsman J, Dellaire G, Xia B, Peter M, Durocher D. Nature. 2015 Dec 9. doi: 10.1038/nature16142. PubMed 26649820.
Backbone
  Vector backbone: pDEST-Flag
  Vector type: Mammalian Expression
Growth in bacteria
  Bacterial resistance: Ampicillin, 100 μg/mL
  Growth temperature: 37°C
  Growth strain: DH5alpha
  Copy number: High Copy
Gene/Insert
  Gene/Insert name: PALB2
  Species: H. sapiens (human)
  Entrez Gene: PALB2 (a.k.a. BROVCA5, FANCN, PNCA3)
  Promoter: CMV/TO
  Tag / fusion protein: FLAG (N terminal on insert)
  Cloning method: Gateway Cloning
  Sequencing primers: 5′ CMV-F; 3′ BGH-rev
Terms and licenses: Academic/Nonprofit Terms; Industry Terms
How to cite: pDEST-FRT/T0-Flag-PALB2 was a gift from Daniel Durocher (Addgene plasmid # 71114 ; http://n2t.net/addgene:71114 ; RRID:Addgene_71114)
