>Addgene plasmid #71114 | pDEST-FRT/T0-Flag-PALB2 | addgene partial sequence | sequence record 128857 | CMV-F 5'-CGCAAATGGGCGGTAGGCGTG-3'
CTATCAGTGATAGAGATCTCCCTATCAGTGATAGAGATCGTCGACGAGCTCGTTTAGTGAACCGTCAGAT
CGCCTGGAGACGCCATCCACGCTGTTTTGACCTCCATAGAAGACACCGGGACCGATCCAGCCTCCGGACT
CTAGCGTTTAAACTTAAGCTTCCACCATGGACTACAAAGACCATGACGGTGATACATATGATCATGACAT
CGATTACAAGGATGACGATGACAAGACAAGTTTGTACAAAAAAGCAGGCTCCACC
[518 nt withheld, positions 266-783]
