>Addgene plasmid #71114 | pDEST-FRT/T0-Flag-PALB2 | addgene partial sequence | sequence record 129575 | SV40pA-R 5'-GAAATTTGTGATGCTATTGC-3'
AGTTGGGGTGGGCGAAGAACTCCAGCATGAGATCCCCGCGCTGGAGGATCATCCAGCCGGCGTCCCGGAA
AACGATTCCGAAGCCCAACCTTTCATAGAAGGCGGCGGTGGAATCGAAATCTCGTAGTACGTGCTATTCC
TTTGCCCTCGGACGAGTGCTGGGGCGTCGGTTTCCACTATCGGCGAGTACTTCTACACAGCCATCGGTCC
AGACGGCCGCGCTTCTGCGGGCGATTTGTGTACGCCCGACAGTCCCGGCTCCGGATCGGACGATTGCGTC
GCATCGACCCTGCGCCCAAGCTGCATCATCGAAATTGCCGTCAACCAAGCTCTGATAGAGTTGGTCAAGA
CCAATGCGGAGCATATACGCCCGGAGCCGCGGCGATCCTGCAAGCTCCGGATGCCTCCGCTCGAAGTAGC
GCGTCTGCTGCTCCATACAAGCCAACCACGGCCTCCAGAAGAAGATGTTGGCGACCTCGTATTGGGAATC
CCCGAACATCGCCTCGCTCCAGTCAATGACCGCTGTTATGCGGCCATTGTCCGTCAGGACATTGTTGGAG
CCGAAATCCGCGTGCACGAGGTGCCGGACTTCGGGGCAGTCCTCGGCCCAAAGCATCAGCTCATCGAGAG
CCTGCGCGACGGACGCACTGACGGTGTCGTCCATCACAGTTTGCCAGTGATACACATGGGGATCAGCAAT
CGCGCATATGAAATCACGCCATGTAGTGTATTGACCGATTCCTTGCGGTCCGAATGGGCCGAACCCGCTC
GTCTGGCTAAGATCGGCCGCAGCGATCGCATCCATGGCCTCCGCGACCGGCTGCAGAACAGCGGGCAGTT
CGGTT
